Addgene plasmid #78124: miR766 in pcDNA3.1
Purpose: Mammalian expression of miR766
Depositing lab: Heidi Schwarzenbach. Depositing organization: Universitaetsklinikum Hamburg-Eppendorf. Publication: Increased serum levels of circulating exosomal microRNA-373 in receptor-negative breast cancer patients. Eichelser C, Stuckrath I, Muller V, Milde-Langosch K, Wikman H, Pantel K, Schwarzenbach H. Oncotarget. 2014 Oct 30;5(20):9650-63. 10.18632/oncotarget.2520 PubMed 25333260.
Backbone
  Vector backbone: pcDNA3.1
  Backbone manufacturer: Invitrogen
  Vector type: Mammalian Expression
Growth in bacteria
  Bacterial resistance: Ampicillin, 100 μg/mL
  Growth temperature: 37°C
  Growth strain: DH5alpha
  Copy number: High Copy
Gene/Insert
  Gene/Insert name: miR766
  Species: H. sapiens (human)
  Entrez Gene: MIR766 (a.k.a. MIRN766, hsa-mir-766, mir-766)
  Promoter: CMV
  Cloning method: Restriction Enzyme; 5′ cloning site XhoI (not destroyed); 3′ cloning site XhoI (not destroyed)
  Sequencing primers: 5′ CMV-F; 3′ BGH-Rev
Terms and licenses: Academic/Nonprofit Terms; Industry Terms: Not Available to Industry
How to cite: miR766 in pcDNA3.1 was a gift from Heidi Schwarzenbach (Addgene plasmid # 78124 ; http://n2t.net/addgene:78124 ; RRID:Addgene_78124)
