[The description below was written by a language model from this plasmid's Addgene catalogue record and pLannotate feature annotations shown in this document.]
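Description:
miR766 in pcDNA3.1 is a mammalian expression plasmid carrying the human microRNA gene MIR766 in the Invitrogen pcDNA3.1 backbone. It is propagated in E. coli through a high-copy ColE1/pUC-type origin and selected with ampicillin via the β-lactamase gene and its native promoter. An f1 origin is also present, which allows single-stranded DNA production. For selection in mammalian cells, the backbone supplies a neomycin phosphotransferase cassette driven by the SV40 enhancer/early promoter and terminated by an SV40 polyadenylation signal, allowing G418 selection of stable transfectants. The small bom, lac promoter/operator, lacI, ble and HIV-1 LTR fragments called by the annotation software are short partial matches within backbone sequence rather than functional modules.

The payload is a short genomic segment containing the mir-766 precursor hairpin, cloned into a single XhoI site that is retained on both sides. It sits between the CMV immediate-early enhancer/promoter (with a T7 promoter just downstream) and the bovine growth hormone polyadenylation signal. The intended design is that CMV drives an RNA polymerase II transcript that acts as a primary microRNA and is processed by the cellular Drosha/Dicer machinery into mature miR-766.

Because one enzyme was used at both ends, the insert could have ligated in either direction. The feature table annotates the mir-766 precursor on the minus strand, opposite to the CMV promoter, so the orientation in the assembled sequence should be checked before use. The record gives the purpose as mammalian expression of miR766, and the associated publication concerns circulating exosomal microRNAs in breast cancer.
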