Features (pLannotate 1.2.2; 20 found; start..end, strand, type, name):
     28..80      -  misc_feature   bom (fragment): basis of mobility region from pBR322
    235..614     +  enhancer       CMV enhancer: human cytomegalovirus immediate early enhancer
    615..818     +  promoter       CMV promoter: human cytomegalovirus (CMV) immediate early promoter
    814..847     +  LTR            5' LTR (truncated) (fragment): truncated 5' long terminal repeat (LTR) from HIV-1
    863..881     +  promoter       T7 promoter: promoter for bacteriophage T7 RNA polymerase
    995..1102    -  ncRNA          mir-766: Accession: RF03458 - mir-766 microRNA precursor family
   1153..1377    +  polyA_signal   bGH poly(A) signal: bovine growth hormone polyadenylation signal
   1381..1402    +  promoter       SV40 promoter (fragment): SV40 enhancer and early promoter
   1423..1851    +  rep_origin     f1 ori (sequence partly withheld): f1 bacteriophage origin of replication; arrow indicates direction of (+) strand synthesis
   1865..2194    +  promoter       SV40 promoter: SV40 enhancer and early promoter
   2261..3052    +  CDS            neo: KKA2_KLEPN - Also known as kan, nptII. Experimental evidence at protein level: Swiss-Prot protein existence level 1. Resistance to kanamycin, neomycin, paromomycin, ribostamycin, butirosin and gentamicin B. From Klebsiella pneumoniae.
   3076..3234    +  CDS            ble (fragment): BLE_KLEPN - Experimental evidence at protein level: Swiss-Prot protein existence level 1. Binding protein with a strong affinity to the bleomycin family of antibiotics. Binds to CL990; an antimitotic-antibiotic compound. From Klebsiella pneumoniae.
   3229..3350    +  polyA_signal   SV40 poly(A) signal: SV40 polyadenylation signal
   3423..3439    -  protein_bind   lac operator: The lac repressor binds to the lac operator to inhibit transcription in E. coli. This inhibition can be relieved by adding lactose or isopropyl-β-D-thiogalactopyranoside (IPTG). lac repressor encoded by lacI
   3447..3477    -  promoter       lac promoter: promoter for the E. coli lac operon
   3492..3513    -  protein_bind   CAP binding site: CAP binding activates transcription in the presence of cAMP. E. coli catabolite activator protein
   3526..3618    -  CDS            lacI (fragment): lac repressor; lacI; The lac repressor binds to the lac operator to inhibit transcription in E. coli. This inhibition can be relieved by adding lactose or isopropyl-β-D-thiogalactopyranoside (IPTG).
   3801..4386    -  rep_origin     ori: high-copy-number ColE1/pMB1/pBR322/pUC origin of replication
   4557..5417    -  CDS            AmpR: β-lactamase; bla; confers resistance to ampicillin, carbenicillin, and related antibiotics
   5418..5522    -  promoter       AmpR promoter: bla
>Addgene plasmid #78124 | miR766 in pcDNA3.1 | addgene full sequence | sequence record 146853 | Addgene assembled sequence
GACGGATCGGGAGATCTCCCGATCCCCTATGGTGCACTCTCAGTACAATCTGCTCTGATGCCGCATAGTT
AAGCCAGTATCTGCTCCCTGCTTGTGTGTTGGAGGTCGCTGAGTAGTGCGCGAGCAAAATTTAAGCTACA
ACAAGGCAAGGCTTGACCGACAATTGCATGAAGAATCTGCTTAGGGTTAGGCGTTTTGCGCTGCTTCGCG
ATGTACGGGCCAGATATACGCGTTGACATTGATTATTGACTAGTTATTAATAGTAATCAATTACGGGGTC
ATTAGTTCATAGCCCATATATGGAGTTCCGCGTTACATAACTTACGGTAAATGGCCCGCCTGGCTGACCG
CCCAACGACCCCCGCCCATTGACGTCAATAATGACGTATGTTCCCATAGTAACGCCAATAGGGACTTTCC
ATTGACGTCAATGGGTGGAGTATTTACGGTAAACTGCCCACTTGGCAGTACATCAAGTGTATCATATGCC
AAGTACGCCCCCTATTGACGTCAATGACGGTAAATGGCCCGCCTGGCATTATGCCCAGTACATGACCTTA
TGGGACTTTCCTACTTGGCAGTACATCTACGTATTAGTCATCGCTATTACCATGGTGATGCGGTTTTGGC
AGTACATCAATGGGCGTGGATAGCGGTTTGACTCACGGGGATTTCCAAGTCTCCACCCCATTGACGTCAA
TGGGAGTTTGTTTTGGCACCAAAATCAACGGGACTTTCCAAAATGTCGTAACAACTCCGCCCCATTGACG
CAAATGGGCGGTAGGCGTGTACGGTGGGAGGTCTATATAAGCAGAGCTCTCTGGCTAACTAGAGAACCCA
CTGCTTACTGGCTTATCGAAATTAATACGACTCACTATAGGGAGACCCAAGCTGGCTAGCGTTTAAACTT
AAGCTTGGTACCGAGCTCGGATCCACTAGTCCAGTGTGGTGGAATTCTGCAGATATCCAGCACAGTGGCG
GCCGCTCGAGGATCGCTCCTATGACAATTGGCTGGGGTGGCTGAGGCTGTGGGGCTGGAGTCAAATCCAA
AATGAAAGACCAGCACCAATTCCTCCTACCACCCAAGCCCAGGTCCTGAGGATGCAGATCTCGAGTCTAG
AGGGCCCGTTTAAACCCGCTGATCAGCCTCGACTGTGCCTTCTAGTTGCCAGCCATCTGTTGTTTGCCCC
TCCCCCGTGCCTTCCTTGACCCTGGAAGGTGCCACTCCCACTGTCCTTTCCTAATAAAATGAGGAAATTG
CATCGCATTGTCTGAGTAGGTGTCATTCTATTCTGGGGGGTGGGGTGGGGCAGGACAGCAAGGGGGAGGA
TTGGGAAGACAATAGCAGGCATGCTGGGGATGCGGTGGGCTCTATGGCTTCTGAGGCGGAAAGAACCAGC
TGGGGCTCTAGGGGGTATCCCC
[124 nt withheld, positions 1423-1546]
C
[91 nt withheld, positions 1548-1638]
A
[49 nt withheld, positions 1640-1688]
CCTTTGACGTTGGAGTCCACGTTCTTT
[37 nt withheld, positions 1716-1752]
ACCCTATCTCGGTCTATTCTTTTGATTTATAAGGGATTTTGCCGATTTCGGCCTATTGGTTAAAAAATGA
GCTGATTTAACAAAAATTTAACGCGAATTAATTCTGTGGAATGTGTGTCAGTTAGGGTGTGGAAAGTCCC
CAGGCTCCCCAGCAGGCAGAAGTATGCAAAGCATGCATCTCAATTAGTCAGCAACCAGGTGTGGAAAGTC
CCCAGGCTCCCCAGCAGGCAGAAGTATGCAAAGCATGCATCTCAATTAGTCAGCAACCATAGTCCCGCCC
CTAACTCCGCCCATCCCGCCCCTAACTCCGCCCAGTTCCGCCCATTCTCCGCCCCATGGCTGACTAATTT
TTTTTATTTATGCAGAGGCCGAGGCCGCCTCTGCCTCTGAGCTATTCCAGAAGTAGTGAGGAGGCTTTTT
TGGAGGCCTAGGCTTTTGCAAAAAGCTCCCGGGAGCTTGTATATCCATTTTCGGATCTGATCAAGAGACA
GGATGAGGATCGTTTCGCATGATTGAACAAGATGGATTGCACGCAGGTTCTCCGGCCGCTTGGGTGGAGA
GGCTATTCGGCTATGACTGGGCACAACAGACAATCGGCTGCTCTGATGCCGCCGTGTTCCGGCTGTCAGC
GCAGGGGCGCCCGGTTCTTTTTGTCAAGACCGACCTGTCCGGTGCCCTGAATGAACTGCAGGACGAGGCA
GCGCGGCTATCGTGGCTGGCCACGACGGGCGTTCCTTGCGCAGCTGTGCTCGACGTTGTCACTGAAGCGG
GAAGGGACTGGCTGCTATTGGGCGAAGTGCCGGGGCAGGATCTCCTGTCATCTCACCTTGCTCCTGCCGA
GAAAGTATCCATCATGGCTGATGCAATGCGGCGGCTGCATACGCTTGATCCGGCTACCTGCCCATTCGAC
CACCAAGCGAAACATCGCATCGAGCGAGCACGTACTCGGATGGAAGCCGGTCTTGTCGATCAGGATGATC
TGGACGAAGAGCATCAGGGGCTCGCGCCAGCCGAACTGTTCGCCAGGCTCAAGGCGCGCATGCCCGACGG
CGAGGATCTCGTCGTGACCCATGGCGATGCCTGCTTGCCGAATATCATGGTGGAAAATGGCCGCTTTTCT
GGATTCATCGACTGTGGCCGGCTGGGTGTGGCGGACCGCTATCAGGACATAGCGTTGGCTACCCGTGATA
TTGCTGAAGAGCTTGGCGGCGAATGGGCTGACCGCTTCCTCGTGCTTTACGGTATCGCCGCTCCCGATTC
GCAGCGCATCGCCTTCTATCGCCTTCTTGACGAGTTCTTCTGAGCGGGACTCTGGGGTTCGAAATGACCG
ACCAAGCGACGCCCAACCTGCCATCACGAGATTTCGATTCCACCGCCGCCTTCTATGAAAGGTTGGGCTT
CGGAATCGTTTTCCGGGACGCCGGCTGGATGATCCTCCAGCGCGGGGATCTCATGCTGGAGTTCTTCGCC
CACCCCAACTTGTTTATTGCAGCTTATAATGGTTACAAATAAAGCAATAGCATCACAAATTTCACAAATA
AAGCATTTTTTTCACTGCATTCTAGTTGTGGTTTGTCCAAACTCATCAATGTATCTTATCATGTCTGTAT
ACCGTCGACCTCTAGCTAGAGCTTGGCGTAATCATGGTCATAGCTGTTTCCTGTGTGAAATTGTTATCCG
CTCACAATTCCACACAACATACGAGCCGGAAGCATAAAGTGTAAAGCCTGGGGTGCCTAATGAGTGAGCT
AACTCACATTAATTGCGTTGCGCTCACTGCCCGCTTTCCAGTCGGGAAACCTGTCGTGCCAGCTGCATTA
ATGAATCGGCCAACGCGCGGGGAGAGGCGGTTTGCGTATTGGGCGCTCTTCCGCTTCCTCGCTCACTGAC
TCGCTGCGCTCGGTCGTTCGGCTGCGGCGAGCGGTATCAGCTCACTCAAAGGCGGTAATACGGTTATCCA
CAGAATCAGGGGATAACGCAGGAAAGAACATGTGAGCAAAAGGCCAGCAAAAGGCCAGGAACCGTAAAAA
GGCCGCGTTGCTGGCGTTTTTCCATAGGCTCCGCCCCCCTGACGAGCATCACAAAAATCGACGCTCAAGT
CAGAGGTGGCGAAACCCGACAGGACTATAAAGATACCAGGCGTTTCCCCCTGGAAGCTCCCTCGTGCGCT
CTCCTGTTCCGACCCTGCCGCTTACCGGATACCTGTCCGCCTTTCTCCCTTCGGGAAGCGTGGCGCTTTC
TCATAGCTCACGCTGTAGGTATCTCAGTTCGGTGTAGGTCGTTCGCTCCAAGCTGGGCTGTGTGCACGAA
CCCCCCGTTCAGCCCGACCGCTGCGCCTTATCCGGTAACTATCGTCTTGAGTCCAACCCGGTAAGACACG
ACTTATCGCCACTGGCAGCAGCCACTGGTAACAGGATTAGCAGAGCGAGGTATGTAGGCGGTGCTACAGA
GTTCTTGAAGTGGTGGCCTAACTACGGCTACACTAGAAGAACAGTATTTGGTATCTGCGCTCTGCTGAAG
CCAGTTACCTTCGGAAAAAGAGTTGGTAGCTCTTGATCCGGCAAACAAACCACCGCTGGTAGCGGTTTTT
TTGTTTGCAAGCAGCAGATTACGCGCAGAAAAAAAGGATCTCAAGAAGATCCTTTGATCTTTTCTACGGG
GTCTGACGCTCAGTGGAACGAAAACTCACGTTAAGGGATTTTGGTCATGAGATTATCAAAAAGGATCTTC
ACCTAGATCCTTTTAAATTAAAAATGAAGTTTTAAATCAATCTAAAGTATATATGAGTAAACTTGGTCTG
ACAGTTACCAATGCTTAATCAGTGAGGCACCTATCTCAGCGATCTGTCTATTTCGTTCATCCATAGTTGC
CTGACTCCCCGTCGTGTAGATAACTACGATACGGGAGGGCTTACCATCTGGCCCCAGTGCTGCAATGATA
CCGCGAGACCCACGCTCACCGGCTCCAGATTTATCAGCAATAAACCAGCCAGCCGGAAGGGCCGAGCGCA
GAAGTGGTCCTGCAACTTTATCCGCCTCCATCCAGTCTATTAATTGTTGCCGGGAAGCTAGAGTAAGTAG
TTCGCCAGTTAATAGTTTGCGCAACGTTGTTGCCATTGCTACAGGCATCGTGGTGTCACGCTCGTCGTTT
GGTATGGCTTCATTCAGCTCCGGTTCCCAACGATCAAGGCGAGTTACATGATCCCCCATGTTGTGCAAAA
AAGCGGTTAGCTCCTTCGGTCCTCCGATCGTTGTCAGAAGTAAGTTGGCCGCAGTGTTATCACTCATGGT
TATGGCAGCACTGCATAATTCTCTTACTGTCATGCCATCCGTAAGATGCTTTTCTGTGACTGGTGAGTAC
TCAACCAAGTCATTCTGAGAATAGTGTATGCGGCGACCGAGTTGCTCTTGCCCGGCGTCAATACGGGATA
ATACCGCGCCACATAGCAGAACTTTAAAAGTGCTCATCATTGGAAAACGTTCTTCGGGGCGAAAACTCTC
AAGGATCTTACCGCTGTTGAGATCCAGTTCGATGTAACCCACTCGTGCACCCAACTGATCTTCAGCATCT
TTTACTTTCACCAGCGTTTCTGGGTGAGCAAAAACAGGAAGGCAAAATGCCGCAAAAAAGGGAATAAGGG
CGACACGGAAATGTTGAATACTCATACTCTTCCTTTTTCAATATTATTGAAGCATTTATCAGGGTTATTG
TCTCATGAGCGGATACATATTTGAATGTATTTAGAAAAATAAACAAATAGGGGTTCCGCGCACATTTCCC
CGAAAAGTGCCACCTGACGTC
