>Addgene plasmid #78124 | miR766 in pcDNA3.1 | depositor partial sequence | sequence record 146608 | mir766_for
ACTCGAGATCTGCATCCTCAGGACCTGGGCTTGGGTGGTAGGAGGAATTGGTGCTGGTCTTTCATTTTGG
ATTTG
