>Addgene plasmid #78124 | miR766 in pcDNA3.1 | depositor partial sequence | sequence record 146610 | mir766_rev
CCGCTCGAGGATCGCTCCTATGACAATTGGCTGGGGTGGCTGAGGCTGTGGGGCTGGAGTCAAATCCAAA
ATGA
