>Addgene plasmid #78124 | miR766 in pcDNA3.1 | addgene partial sequence | sequence record 146728 | CMV-F 5'-CGCAAATGGGCGGTAGGCGTG-3'
AGAGCTCTCTGGCTAACTAGAGAACCCACTGCTTACTGGCTTATCGAAATTAATACGACTCACTATAGGG
AGACCCAAGCTGGCTAGCGTTTAAACTTAAGCTTGGTACCGAGCTCGGATCCACTAGTCCAGTGTGGTGG
AATTCTGCAGATATCCAGCACAGTGGCGGCCGCTCGAGGATCGCTCCTATGACAATTGGCTGGGGTGGCT
GAGGCTGTGGGGCTGGAGTCAAATCCAAAATGAAAGACCAGCACCAATTCCTCCTACCACCCAAGCCCAG
GTCCTGAGGATGCAGATCTCGAGTCTAGAGGGCCCGTTTAAACCCGCTGATCAGCCTCGACTGTGCCTTC
TAGTTGCCAGCCATCTGTTGTTTGCCCCTCCCCCGTGCCTTCCTTGACCCTGGAAGGTGCCACTCCCACT
GTCCTTTCCTAATAAAATGAGGAAATTGCATCGCATTGTCTGAGTAGGTGTCATTCTATTCTGGGGGGTG
GGGTGGGGCAGGACAGCAAGGGGGAGGATTGGGAAGACAATAGCAGGCATGCTGGGGATGCGGTGGGCTC
TATGGCTTCTGAGGCGGAAAGAACCAGCTGGGGCTCTAGGGGGTATCCCC
[124 nt withheld, positions 611-734]
C
[91 nt withheld, positions 736-826]
A
[49 nt withheld, positions 828-876]
CCTTTGACGTTGGAGTCCACGTTCTTTAATAGTGGACTCTTG
