>Addgene plasmid #78124 | miR766 in pcDNA3.1 | addgene partial sequence | sequence record 146852 | SV40pro-F2 5'-CCCCATGGCTGACTAATTTTT-3'
TCTGCCTCTGAGCTATTCCAGAAGTAGTGAGGAGGCTTTTTTGGAGGCCTAGGCTTTTGCAAAAAGCTCC
CGGGAGCTTGTATATCCATTTTCGGATCTGATCAAGAGACAGGATGAGGATCGTTTCGCATGATTGAACA
AGATGGATTGCACGCAGGTTCTCCGGCCGCTTGGGTGGAGAGGCTATTCGGCTATGACTGGGCACAACAG
ACAATCGGCTGCTCTGATGCCGCCGTGTTCCGGCTGTCAGCGCAGGGGCGCCCGGTTCTTTTTGTCAAGA
CCGACCTGTCCGGTGCCCTGAATGAACTGCAGGACGAGGCAGCGCGGCTATCGTGGCTGGCCACGACGGG
CGTTCCTTGCGCAGCTGTGCTCGACGTTGTCACTGAAGCGGGAAGGGACTGGCTGCTATTGGGCGAAGTG
CCGGGGCAGGATCTCCTGTCATCTCACCTTGCTCCTGCCGAGAAAGTATCCATCATGGCTGATGCAATGC
GGCGGCTGCATACGCTTGATCCGGCTACCTGCCCATTCGACCACCAAGCGAAACATCGCATCGAGCGAGC
ACGTACTCGGATGGAAGCCGGTCTTGTCGATCAGGATGATCTGGACGAAGAGCATCAGGGGCTCGCGCCA
GCCGAACTGTTCGCCAGGCTCAAGGCGCGCATGCCCGACGGCGAGGATCTCGTCGTGACCCATGGCGATG
CCTGCTTGCCGAATATCATGGTGGAAAATGGCCGCTTTTCTGGATTCATCGACTGTGGCCGGCTGGGTGT
GGCGGACCGCTATCAGGACATAGCGTTGGCTACCCGTGATATTGCTGAAGAGCTTGGCGGCGAATGGGCT
GACCGCTTCCTCGTGCTTTACGGTATCGCCGCTCCCGATTCGCAGCGCATCGCCTTCTATCGCCTTCTTG
ACGAGTTCTTCTGA
